Addgene plasmid #205997: pAAV_hSyn_WiChR_TS_mScarlet_ER
Purpose: High efficient, K+ selective channelrhodopsin for the inhibition of neurons
Depositing lab: Peter Hegemann & Johannes Vierock. Publication: WiChR, a highly potassium selective channelrhodopsin for low-light one- and two-photon inhibition of excitable cells. Vierock J, Peter E, Grimm C, Rozenberg A, Chen IW, Tillert L, Castro Scalise AG, Casini M, Augustin S, Tanese D, Forget BC, Peyronnet R, Schneider-Warme F, Emiliani V, Beja O, Hegemann P. Sci Adv. 2022 Nov 16:eadd7729. 10.1126/sciadv.add7729 PubMed 36383037.
Backbone
  Vector backbone: pAAV
  Vector type: AAV
Growth in bacteria
  Bacterial resistance: Ampicillin, 100 μg/mL
  Growth temperature: 37°C
  Growth strain: NEB Stable
  Copy number: Unknown
Gene/Insert
  Gene/Insert name: Wobblia Inhibitory Channelrhodopsin (alt name: WiChR, WlChR1)
  Species: Wobblia lunata
  GenBank ID: OP710241.1 UZU83954.1
  Promoter: hSyn
  Tag / fusion protein: TS, mScarlet, ER
  Cloning method: Restriction Enzyme; 5′ cloning site Nhe1 (unknown if destroyed); 3′ cloning site xho1 (unknown if destroyed)
  Sequencing primers: 5′ ggcagcggaggagtcgtgtc; 3′ cgctatgtggatacgctgctttaatg
Terms and licenses: Academic/Nonprofit Terms; Industry Terms: Not Available to Industry
How to cite: pAAV_hSyn_WiChR_TS_mScarlet_ER was a gift from Peter Hegemann & Johannes Vierock (Addgene plasmid # 205997 ; http://n2t.net/addgene:205997 ; RRID:Addgene_205997) For viral preps, please replace (Addgene plasmid # 205997) in the above sentence with: (Addgene viral prep # 205997-AAV9)
