[The description below was written by a language model from this plasmid's Addgene catalogue record and pLannotate feature annotations shown in this document.]
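Description:
pAAV_hSyn_WiChR_TS_mScarlet_ER is an adeno-associated virus transfer plasmid built on a pAAV backbone for expressing a potassium-selective inhibitory channelrhodopsin in neurons. It is propagated in E. coli through a high-copy ColE1/pUC-type origin and selected with ampicillin via the β-lactamase gene and its promoter. An f1 phage origin and small remnants of pBR322 bom and rop sequences are also present in the backbone. The record lists a recombination-deficient growth strain, which is common for plasmids carrying repeat-rich AAV2 inverted terminal repeats. One ITR is annotated in full downstream of the cassette, while the upstream one is detected only as two short fragments. This may reflect the difficulty of sequencing or annotating ITRs rather than a real truncation.

The expression cassette between the ITRs is driven by the human synapsin I promoter, which restricts expression to neurons. The insert is WiChR (Wobblia inhibitory channelrhodopsin, also called WlChR1) from Wobblia lunata. The opsin coding sequence itself is not annotated in the feature table but presumably occupies the gap between the promoter and the first annotated tag. It is followed in frame by a short KCNJ2 (Kir2.1) fragment corresponding to the TS membrane trafficking signal, then the red fluorescent protein mScarlet. According to the catalogue, an ER export signal follows as well, although it is not separately annotated. These Kir2.1-derived motifs are commonly used to improve plasma-membrane delivery of opsins, and mScarlet allows expressing cells to be seen. A WPRE enhances transcript expression, and a human growth hormone polyadenylation signal terminates the transcript. The construct is intended for packaging into AAV and light-driven, potassium-conductance-based silencing of neurons.
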