Features (pLannotate 1.2.2; 16 found; start..end, strand, type, name):
     18..465     +  promoter       hSyn promoter: human synapsin I promoter; confers neuron-specific expression (Kügler et al., 2003)
   1433..1492    +  CDS            KCNJ2 (fragment): KCNJ2_HUMAN - Also known as IRK1. Experimental evidence at protein level: Swiss-Prot protein existence level 1. Probably participates in establishing action potential waveform and excitability of neuronal and muscle tissues. Inward rectifier potassium channels are characterized by a greater tendency to allow potassium to flow into the cell rather than out of it. Their voltage dependence is regulated by the concentration of extracellular potassium; as external potassium is raised, the voltage range of the channel opening shifts to more positive voltages. The inward rectification is mainly due t
   1502..2197    +  CDS            mScarlet: mScarlet is a basic (constitutively fluorescent) red fluorescent protein published in 2016, derived from synthetic construct. It has moderate acid sensitivity.
   2225..2249    +  misc_feature   MCS (fragment): pBluescript multiple cloning site
   2249..2837    +  misc_feature   WPRE: woodchuck hepatitis virus posttranscriptional regulatory element
   2869..3345    +  polyA_signal   hGH poly(A) signal: human growth hormone polyadenylation signal
   3385..3525    +  repeat_region  AAV2 ITR: inverted terminal repeat of adeno-associated virus serotype 2 inverted
   3530..3581    -  misc_feature   bom (fragment): basis of mobility region from pBR322
   3600..4055    +  rep_origin     f1 ori (sequence partly withheld): f1 bacteriophage origin of replication; arrow indicates direction of (+) strand synthesis
   4056..4105    -  misc_feature   bom (fragment): basis of mobility region from pBR322
   4207..4242    -  CDS            rop (fragment): Rop protein, which maintains plasmids at low copy number; rop
   4337..4441    +  promoter       AmpR promoter: bla
   4442..5302    +  CDS            AmpR: β-lactamase; bla; confers resistance to ampicillin, carbenicillin, and related antibiotics
   5473..6061    +  rep_origin     ori: high-copy-number ColE1/pMB1/pBR322/pUC origin of replication
   6134..6161    +  repeat_region  AAV2 ITR (fragment): inverted terminal repeat of adeno-associated virus serotype 2 inverted
   6190..6217    +  repeat_region  AAV2 ITR (fragment): inverted terminal repeat of adeno-associated virus serotype 2 inverted
>Addgene plasmid #205997 | pAAV_hSyn_WiChR_TS_mScarlet_ER | addgene full sequence | sequence record 406383 | Addgene NGS Result
AGAGGGCCCTGCGTATGAGTGCAAGTGGGTTTTAGGACCAGGATGAGGCGGGGTGGGGGTGCCTACCTGA
CGACCGACCCCGACCCACTGGACAAGCACCCAACCCCCATTCCCCAAATTGCGCATCCCCTATCAGAGAG
GGGGAGGGGAAACAGGATGCGGCGAGGCGCGTGCGCACTGCCAGCTTCAGCACCGCGGACAGTGCCTTCG
CCCCCGCCTGGCGGCGCGCGCCACCGCCGCCTCAGCACTGAAGGCGCGCTGACGTCACTCGCCGGTCCCC
CGCAAACTCCCCTTCCCGGCCACCTTGGTCGCGTCCGCGCCGCCGCCGGCCCAGCCGGACCGCACCACGC
GAGGCGCGAGATAGGGGGGCACGGGCGCGACCATCTGCGCTGCGGCGCCGGCGACTCAGCGCTGCCTCAG
TCTGCGGTGGGCAGCGGAGGAGTCGTGTCGTGCCTGAGAGCGCAGTCGAGAAGGTACCGGATCCGCCACC
ATGAGCGCCTGCCCCACCCCCCCCACCGTGGTGGCCCCCACCGACCAGAGCCCCAACCCCAACGGCGGCA
CCACCAGCTGCGCCCAGGCCGCCCCCAGCCCCCAGATGAGCATGAACTACACCCTGCTGGCCACCATCGA
CGGCTTCAGCGCCGTGATCCTGCTGGGCAGCGGCGTGGTGTTCTGGTACTACAGCTGGCGCGGCACCGGC
TTCGGCGCCCACCCCCACCCCAAGCGCCGCCCCCTGGAGCTGAACACCCTGAGCGCCGCCATCGCCTTCC
TGACCGGCCTGATGTACGTGGCCAAGACCAGCGACTTCGCCCGCGACAGCACCAGCGAGTTCAGCCTGAA
CCGCTACTGGTACAGCGACTACATCGTGACCTGCCCCCTGATCGTGATGGACCTGTGCTTCACCGTGGAC
GTGCCCTACAAGCTGGCCTTCACCGGCAGCACCGCCGTGCTGCTGGTGATCGCCCTGGCCAGCTTCATCG
TGCGCAGCCCCGAGAAGTACATCTACTTCGCCATCGGCTGCACCCTGTTCAGCATCTTCTTCTACTTCTT
CTTCAACGAGGTGCGCAAGCGCATCCGCTACGTGCCCGACTGCGCCAAGAAGGACCTGGAGCGCGCCATG
TTCATCTTCTTCGGCTTCTGGCCCATGTTCCCCGTGCTGTGGCTGCTGGGCTTCCACACCACCGGCGTGA
TCAGCGAGGAGGCCTTCTTCATCATCCACGCCTTCCTGGACATCACCTGCAAGACCATCTTCGGCGTGTT
CATGCTGCGCTGCCGCCTGCACATCGAGGACTACGCCTGGGACGAGCTGAAGCGCCAGCGCCAGGAGATC
GACGAGGAGAACCAGAAGACCCTGACCGCCGCCGGCGCCGACGGCGCCACCGTGATGATGCCCGTGGAGG
AGGACGACCCCTACGCCAGCGGACGTACGGCGAAGAGCAGGATCACCAGCGAGGGCGAGTACATCCCCCT
GGACCAGATCGACATCAACGTGGCGGTACCCATGGTGAGCAAGGGCGAGGCAGTGATCAAGGAGTTCATG
CGGTTCAAGGTGCACATGGAGGGCTCCATGAACGGCCACGAGTTCGAGATCGAGGGCGAGGGCGAGGGCC
GCCCCTACGAGGGCACCCAGACCGCCAAGCTGAAGGTGACCAAGGGTGGCCCCCTGCCCTTCTCCTGGGA
CATCCTGTCCCCTCAGTTCATGTACGGCTCCAGGGCCTTCACCAAGCACCCCGCCGACATCCCCGACTAC
TATAAGCAGTCCTTCCCCGAGGGCTTCAAGTGGGAGCGCGTGATGAACTTCGAGGACGGCGGCGCCGTGA
CCGTGACCCAGGACACCTCCCTGGAGGACGGCACCCTGATCTACAAGGTGAAGCTCCGCGGCACCAACTT
CCCTCCTGACGGCCCCGTAATGCAGAAGAAGACAATGGGCTGGGAAGCGTCCACCGAGCGGTTGTATCCC
GAGGACGGCGTGCTGAAGGGCGACATTAAGATGGCCCTGCGCCTGAAGGACGGCGGCCGCTACCTGGCGG
ACTTCAAGACCACCTACAAGGCCAAGAAGCCCGTGCAGATGCCCGGCGCCTACAACGTCGACCGCAAGTT
GGACATCACCTCCCACAACGAGGACTACACCGTGGTGGAACAGTACGAACGCTCCGAGGGCCGCCACTCC
ACCGGCGGCATGGACGAGCTGTACAAGTTCTGCTACGAGAACGAGGTGTAATGAGAATTCGATATCAAGC
TTATCGATAATCAACCTCTGGATTACAAAATTTGTGAAAGATTGACTGGTATTCTTAACTATGTTGCTCC
TTTTACGCTATGTGGATACGCTGCTTTAATGCCTTTGTATCATGCTATTGCTTCCCGTATGGCTTTCATT
TTCTCCTCCTTGTATAAATCCTGGTTGCTGTCTCTTTATGAGGAGTTGTGGCCCGTTGTCAGGCAACGTG
GCGTGGTGTGCACTGTGTTTGCTGACGCAACCCCCACTGGTTGGGGCATTGCCACCACCTGTCAGCTCCT
TTCCGGGACTTTCGCTTTCCCCCTCCCTATTGCCACGGCGGAACTCATCGCCGCCTGCCTTGCCCGCTGC
TGGACAGGGGCTCGGCTGTTGGGCACTGACAATTCCGTGGTGTTGTCGGGGAAATCATCGTCCTTTCCTT
GGCTGCTCGCCTATGTTGCCACCTGGATTCTGCGCGGGACGTCCTTCTGCTACGTCCCTTCGGCCCTCAA
TCCAGCGGACCTTCCTTCCCGCGGCCTGCTGCCGGCTCTGCGGCCTCTTCCGCGTCTTCGCCTTCGCCCT
CAGACGAGTCGGATCTCCCTTTGGGCCGCCTCCCCGCATCGATACCGAGCGCTGCTCGAGAGATCTACGG
GTGGCATCCCTGTGACCCCTCCCCAGTGCCTCTCCTGGCCCTGGAAGTTGCCACTCCAGTGCCCACCAGC
CTTGTCCTAATAAAATTAAGTTGCATCATTTTGTCTGACTAGGTGTCCTTCTATAATATTATGGGGTGGA
GGGGGGTGGTATGGAGCAAGGGGCAAGTTGGGAAGACAACCTGTAGGGCCTGCGGGGTCTATTGGGAACC
AAGCTGGAGTGCAGTGGCACAATCTTGGCTCACTGCAATCTCCGCCTCCTGGGTTCAAGCGATTCTCCTG
CCTCAGCCTCCCGAGTTGTTGGGATTCCAGGCATGCATGACCAGGCTCAGCTAATTTTTGTTTTTTTGGT
AGAGACGGGGTTTCACCATATTGGCCAGGCTGGTCTCCAACTCCTAATCTCAGGTGATCTACCCACCTTG
GCCTCCCAAATTGCTGGGATTACAGGCGTGAACCACTGCTCCCTTCCCTGTCCTTCTGATTTTGTAGGTA
ACCACGTGCGGACCGAGCGGCCGCAGGAACCCCTAGTGATGGAGTTGGCCACTCCCTCTCTGCGCGCTCG
CTCGCTCACTGAGGCCGGGCGACCAAAGGTCGCCCGACGCCCGGGCTTTGCCCGGGCGGCCTCAGTGAGC
GAGCGAGCGCGCAGCTGCCTGCAGGGGCGCCTGATGCGGTATTTTCTCCTTACGCATCTGTGCGGTATTT
CACACCGCATA
[95 nt withheld, positions 3582-3676]
T
[46 nt withheld, positions 3678-3723]
C
[141 nt withheld, positions 3725-3865]
CCTTTGACGTTGGAGTCCACGTTCTTT
[37 nt withheld, positions 3893-3929]
ACTCTATCTCGGGCTATTCTTTTGATTTATAAGGGATTTTGCCGATTTCGGTCTATTGGTTAAAAAATGA
GCTGATTTAACAAAAATTTAACGCGAATTTTAACAAAATATTAACGTTTACAATTTTATGGTGCACTCTC
AGTACAATCTGCTCTGATGCCGCATAGTTAAGCCAGCCCCGACACCCGCCAACACCCGCTGACGCGCCCT
GACGGGCTTGTCTGCTCCCGGCATCCGCTTACAGACAAGCTGTGACCGTCTCCGGGAGCTGCATGTGTCA
GAGGTTTTCACCGTCATCACCGAAACGCGCGAGACGAAAGGGCCTCGTGATACGCCTATTTTTATAGGTT
AATGTCATGATAATAATGGTTTCTTAGACGTCAGGTGGCACTTTTCGGGGAAATGTGCGCGGAACCCCTA
TTTGTTTATTTTTCTAAATACATTCAAATATGTATCCGCTCATGAGACAATAACCCTGATAAATGCTTCA
ATAATATTGAAAAAGGAAGAGTATGAGTATTCAACATTTCCGTGTCGCCCTTATTCCCTTTTTTGCGGCA
TTTTGCCTTCCTGTTTTTGCTCACCCAGAAACGCTGGTGAAAGTAAAAGATGCTGAAGATCAGTTGGGTG
CACGAGTGGGTTACATCGAACTGGATCTCAACAGCGGTAAGATCCTTGAGAGTTTTCGCCCCGAAGAACG
TTTTCCAATGATGAGCACTTTTAAAGTTCTGCTATGTGGCGCGGTATTATCCCGTATTGACGCCGGGCAA
GAGCAACTCGGTCGCCGCATACACTATTCTCAGAATGACTTGGTTGAGTACTCACCAGTCACAGAAAAGC
ATCTTACGGATGGCATGACAGTAAGAGAATTATGCAGTGCTGCCATAACCATGAGTGATAACACTGCGGC
CAACTTACTTCTGACAACGATCGGAGGACCGAAGGAGCTAACCGCTTTTTTGCACAACATGGGGGATCAT
GTAACTCGCCTTGATCGTTGGGAACCGGAGCTGAATGAAGCCATACCAAACGACGAGCGTGACACCACGA
TGCCTGTAGCAATGGCAACAACGTTGCGCAAACTATTAACTGGCGAACTACTTACTCTAGCTTCCCGGCA
ACAATTAATAGACTGGATGGAGGCGGATAAAGTTGCAGGACCACTTCTGCGCTCGGCCCTTCCGGCTGGC
TGGTTTATTGCTGATAAATCTGGAGCCGGTGAGCGTGGGTCTCGCGGTATCATTGCAGCACTGGGGCCAG
ATGGTAAGCCCTCCCGTATCGTAGTTATCTACACGACGGGGAGTCAGGCAACTATGGATGAACGAAATAG
ACAGATCGCTGAGATAGGTGCCTCACTGATTAAGCATTGGTAACTGTCAGACCAAGTTTACTCATATATA
CTTTAGATTGATTTAAAACTTCATTTTTAATTTAAAAGGATCTAGGTGAAGATCCTTTTTGATAATCTCA
TGACCAAAATCCCTTAACGTGAGTTTTCGTTCCACTGAGCGTCAGACCCCGTAGAAAAGATCAAAGGATC
TTCTTGAGATCCTTTTTTTCTGCGCGTAATCTGCTGCTTGCAAACAAAAAAACCACCGCTACCAGCGGTG
GTTTGTTTGCCGGATCAAGAGCTACCAACTCTTTTTCCGAAGGTAACTGGCTTCAGCAGAGCGCAGATAC
CAAATACTGTTCTTCTAGTGTAGCCGTAGTTAGGCCACCACTTCAAGAACTCTGTAGCACCGCCTACATA
CCTCGCTCTGCTAATCCTGTTACCAGTGGCTGCTGCCAGTGGCGATAAGTCGTGTCTTACCGGGTTGGAC
TCAAGACGATAGTTACCGGATAAGGCGCAGCGGTCGGGCTGAACGGGGGGTTCGTGCACACAGCCCAGCT
TGGAGCGAACGACCTACACCGAACTGAGATACCTACAGCGTGAGCTATGAGAAAGCGCCACGCTTCCCGA
AGGGAGAAAGGCGGACAGGTATCCGGTAAGCGGCAGGGTCGGAACAGGAGAGCGCACGAGGGAGCTTCCA
GGGGGAAACGCCTGGTATCTTTATAGTCCTGTCGGGTTTCGCCACCTCTGACTTGAGCGTCGATTTTTGT
GATGCTCGTCAGGGGGGCGGAGCCTATGGAAAAACGCCAGCAACGCGGCCTTTTTACGGTTCCTGGCCTT
TTGCTGGCCTTTTGCTCACATGTCCTGCAGGCAGCTGCGCGCTCGCTCGCTCACTGAGGCCGCCCGGGCG
TCGGGCGACCTTTGGTCGCCCGGCCTCAGTGAGCGAGCGAGCGCGCAGAGAGGGAGTGGCCAACTCCATC
ACTAGGGGTTCCTGCGGCCGCACGCGTGTGTCTAGACTGC
